Addgene plasmid #83686: MSCV-6NBC-GFP-PGK-Puro-Barcode9
Purpose: individual 6N barcode to make barcoded cell line variants
Depositing lab: Monte Winslow. Depositing organization: Stanford University. Publication: An in vivo multiplexed small-molecule screening platform. Gruner BM, Schulze CJ, Yang D, Ogasawara D, Dix MM, Rogers ZN, Chuang CH, McFarland CD, Chiou SH, Brown JM, Cravatt BF, Bogyo M, Winslow MM. Nat Methods. 2016 Sep 12. doi: 10.1038/nmeth.3992. PubMed 27617390.
Backbone
  Vector backbone: MSCV
  Vector type: Retroviral
  Selectable markers: Puromycin
Growth in bacteria
  Bacterial resistance: Ampicillin, 100 μg/mL
  Growth temperature: 37°C
  Growth strain: DH5alpha
  Copy number: High Copy
Gene/Insert
  Gene/Insert name: Barcode9
  Species: Synthetic
  Mutation: please view depositor comments below
  Cloning method: Restriction Enzyme; 5′ cloning site BglII (destroyed during cloning); 3′ cloning site EcoRI (not destroyed)
  Sequencing primers: 5′ CCCTTGAACCTCCTCGTTCGACC
Terms and licenses: Academic/Nonprofit Terms; Industry Terms: Not Available to Industry
Depositor comments: Please note, the Barcode9 sequence found during Addgene quality control is CTTAGG, not CTCCAA.
How to cite: MSCV-6NBC-GFP-PGK-Puro-Barcode9 was a gift from Monte Winslow (Addgene plasmid # 83686 ; http://n2t.net/addgene:83686 ; RRID:Addgene_83686)
