[The description below was written by a language model from this plasmid's Addgene catalogue record and the feature table of its GenBank file.]
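Description:
MSCV-6NBC-GFP-PGK-Puro-Barcode9 is a 7,018 bp gammaretroviral transfer plasmid built on the murine stem cell virus (MSCV) backbone. It stably marks mammalian cells with a fluorescent reporter, a drug-resistance gene and a short, defined DNA barcode. In E. coli it is maintained as a high-copy plasmid through a ColE1/pUC-type origin and selected with ampicillin via the bla gene. A leftover lac promoter/operator segment from the cloning backbone lies outside the viral region.

The proviral cassette is flanked by murine embryonic stem cell virus 5′ and 3′ LTRs. Downstream of the 5′ LTR are the Psi packaging signal and a truncated MMLV gag fragment lacking its start codon, which together promote efficient encapsidation of the genomic RNA when gag, pol and env are supplied in trans by a packaging system. EGFP follows, with no separate promoter annotated, so it is presumably transcribed from the 5′ LTR. An internal mouse PGK promoter then drives puromycin N-acetyltransferase, allowing transduced cells to be identified by fluorescence and enriched with puromycin.

The insert is a synthetic six-nucleotide barcode ("Barcode9") cloned between a BglII site, which was destroyed, and an EcoRI site, which was retained. The barcode is not annotated in the feature table, so its exact position cannot be read from the record. The depositor comments note that the barcode found by repository quality-control sequencing differs from the originally expected one, so users should rely on the verified sequence. The stated purpose is to generate individually barcoded cell line variants. The associated publication describes a multiplexed in vivo small-molecule screening platform, which suggests that differently barcoded variants are pooled and told apart by barcode sequencing.
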