LOCUS       Exported 7018 bp ds-DNA circular SYN 13-MAY-2021
DEFINITION  individual 6N barcode to make barcoded cell line variants.
ACCESSION   .
VERSION     .
KEYWORDS    MSCV-6NBC-GFP-PGK-Puro-Barcode9
SOURCE      synthetic DNA construct
  ORGANISM  synthetic DNA construct
REFERENCE   1 (bases 1 to 7018)
  AUTHORS   Gruner BM, Schulze CJ, Yang D, Ogasawara D, Dix MM, Rogers ZN,
            Chuang CH, McFarland CD, Chiou SH, Brown JM, Cravatt BF, Bogyo M,
            Winslow MM
  TITLE     An in vivo multiplexed small-molecule screening platform.
  JOURNAL   Nat Methods. 2016 Sep 12. doi: 10.1038/nmeth.3992.
  PUBMED    27617390
REFERENCE   2 (bases 1 to 7018)
  AUTHORS   .
  TITLE     Direct Submission
  JOURNAL   Exported May 13, 2021 from SnapGene Server 1.1.58
            http://www.snapgene.com
FEATURES             Location/Qualifiers
     source          1..7018
                     /organism="synthetic DNA construct"
                     /mol_type="other DNA"
     misc_feature    579..920
                     /label=MESV Psi
                     /note="packaging signal of murine embryonic stem cell
                     virus"
     CDS             987..1403
                     /label=gag (truncated)
                     /note="truncated Moloney murine leukemia virus (MMLV) gag
                     gene lacking the start codon"
     primer_bind     1333..1355
                     /label=pLXSN 5'
                     /note="Murine stem cell virus, forward primer. Also called
                     MSCV"
     primer_bind     1371..1387
                     /label=pBABE 5'
                     /note="Psi packaging signal, forward primer for pBABE
                     vectors"
     CDS             1427..2143
                     /codon_start=1
                     /product="enhanced GFP"
                     /label=EGFP
                     /translation="MVSKGEELFTGVVPILVELDGDVNGHKFSVSGEGEGDATYGKLTL
                     KFICTTGKLPVPWPTLVTTLTYGVQCFSRYPDHMKQHDFFKSAMPEGYVQERTIFFKDD
                     GNYKTRAEVKFEGDTLVNRIELKGIDFKEDGNILGHKLEYNYNSHNVYIMADKQKNGIK
                     VNFKIRHNIEDGSVQLADHYQQNTPIGDGPVLLPDNHYLSTQSALSKDPNEKRDHMVLL
                     EFVTAAGITLGMDELYK"
     primer_bind     complement(1472..1493)
                     /label=EGFP-N
                     /note="EGFP, reverse primer"
     primer_bind     complement(1733..1752)
                     /label=EXFP-R
                     /note="For distinguishing EGFP variants, reverse primer"
     primer_bind     2080..2101
                     /label=EGFP-C
                     /note="EGFP, forward primer"
     promoter        2161..2660
                     /label=PGK promoter
                     /note="mouse phosphoglycerate kinase 1 promoter"
     primer_bind     complement(2196..2219)
                     /label=MSCV-rev
                     /note="Murine stem cell virus, reverse primer"
     primer_bind     2593..2612
                     /label=mPGK-F
                     /note="Mouse PGK promoter, forward primer"
     CDS             2681..3280
                     /codon_start=1
                     /gene="pac from Streptomyces alboniger"
                     /product="puromycin N-acetyltransferase"
                     /label=PuroR
                     /note="confers resistance to puromycin"
                     /translation="MTEYKPTVRLATRDDVPRAVRTLAAAFADYPATRHTVDPDRHIER
                     VTELQELFLTRVGLDIGKVWVADDGAAVAVWTTPESVEAGAVFAEIGPRMAELSGSRLA
                     AQQQMEGLLAPHRPKEPAWFLATVGVSPDHQGKGLGSAVVLPGVEAAERAGVPAFLETS
                     APRNLPFYERLGFTVTADVEVPEGPRTWCMTRKPGA"
     primer_bind     complement(2681..2700)
                     /label=Puro-R
                     /note="Puromycin resistance gene, reverse primer. Also
                     called puro-variant-R"
     primer_bind     3177..3197
                     /label=Puro-F
                     /note="Puromycin resistance gene, forward primer"
     LTR             3380..3894
                     /label=3' LTR
                     /note="3' long terminal repeat from murine embryonic stem
                     cell virus"
     primer_bind     complement(4063..4079)
                     /label=M13 rev
                     /note="common sequencing primer, one of multiple similar
                     variants"
     primer_bind     complement(4063..4079)
                     /label=M13 Reverse
                     /note="In lacZ gene. Also called M13-rev"
     primer_bind     complement(4076..4098)
                     /label=M13/pUC Reverse
                     /note="In lacZ gene"
     protein_bind    4087..4103
                     /label=lac operator
                     /bound_moiety="lac repressor encoded by lacI"
                     /note="The lac repressor binds to the lac operator to
                     inhibit transcription in E. coli. This inhibition can be
                     relieved by adding lactose or
                     isopropyl-beta-D-thiogalactopyranoside (IPTG)."
     promoter        complement(4111..4141)
                     /label=lac promoter
                     /note="promoter for the E. coli lac operon"
     protein_bind    4156..4177
                     /label=CAP binding site
                     /bound_moiety="E. coli catabolite activator protein"
                     /note="CAP binding activates transcription in the presence
                     of cAMP."
     primer_bind     complement(4294..4311)
                     /label=L4440
                     /note="L4440 vector, forward primer"
     rep_origin      complement(4465..5053)
                     /direction=LEFT
                     /label=ori
                     /note="high-copy-number ColE1/pMB1/pBR322/pUC origin of
                     replication"
     primer_bind     complement(4545..4564)
                     /label=pBR322ori-F
                     /note="pBR322 origin, forward primer"
     CDS             complement(5224..6084)
                     /codon_start=1
                     /gene="bla"
                     /product="beta-lactamase"
                     /label=AmpR
                     /note="confers resistance to ampicillin, carbenicillin, and
                     related antibiotics"
                     /translation="MSIQHFRVALIPFFAAFCLPVFAHPETLVKVKDAEDQLGARVGYI
                     ELDLNSGKILESFRPEERFPMMSTFKVLLCGAVLSRIDAGQEQLGRRIHYSQNDLVEYS
                     PVTEKHLTDGMTVRELCSAAITMSDNTAANLLLTTIGGPKELTAFLHNMGDHVTRLDRW
                     EPELNEAIPNDERDTTMPVAMATTLRKLLTGELLTLASRQQLIDWMEADKVAGPLLRSA
                     LPAGWFIADKSGAGERGSRGIIAALGPDGKPSRIVVIYTTGSQATMDERNRQIAEIGAS
                     LIKHW"
     primer_bind     5847..5866
                     /label=Amp-R
                     /note="Ampicillin resistance gene, reverse primer"
     promoter        complement(6085..6189)
                     /gene="bla"
                     /label=AmpR promoter
     primer_bind     6257..6275
                     /label=pBRforEco
                     /note="pBR322 vectors, upsteam of EcoRI site, forward
                     primer"
     primer_bind     complement(6313..6335)
                     /label=pGEX 3'
                     /note="pGEX vectors, reverse primer"
     primer_bind     6435..6454
                     /label=pRS-marker
                     /note="pRS vectors, use to sequence yeast selectable
                     marker"
     primer_bind     6648..6670
                     /label=M13/pUC Forward
                     /note="In lacZ gene"
     primer_bind     6798..6817
                     /label=pBRrevBam
                     /note="pBR322 vectors, tet region, downstream of BamHI,
                     reverse primer"
     LTR             7017..515
                     /label=5' LTR
                     /note="5' long terminal repeat from murine embryonic stem
                     cell virus"
ORIGIN
        1 tgaaagaccc cacctgtagg tttggcaagc tagcttaagt aacgccattt tgcaaggcat
       61 ggaaaataca taactgagaa tagagaagtt cagatcaagg ttaggaacag agagacagca
      121 gaatatgggc caaacaggat atctgtggta agcagttcct gccccggctc agggccaaga
      181 acagatggtc cccagatgcg gtcccgccct cagcagtttc tagagaacca tcagatgttt
      241 ccagggtgcc ccaaggacct gaaatgaccc tgtgccttat ttgaactaac caatcagttc
      301 gcttctcgct tctgttcgcg cgcttctgct ccccgagctc aataaaagag cccacaaccc
      361 ctcactcggc gcgccagtcc tccgatagac tgcgtcgccc gggtacccgt attcccaata
      421 aagcctcttg ctgtttgcat ccgaatcgtg gactcgctga tccttgggag ggtctcctca
      481 gattgattga ctgcccacct cgggggtctt tcatttggag gttccaccga gatttggaga
      541 cccctgccca gggaccaccg acccccccgc cgggaggtaa gctggccagc ggtcgtttcg
      601 tgtctgtctc tgtctttgtg cgtgtttgtg ccggcatcta atgtttgcgc ctgcgtctgt
      661 actagttagc taactagctc tgtatctggc ggacccgtgg tggaactgac gagttctgaa
      721 cacccggccg caaccctggg agacgtccca gggactttgg gggccgtttt tgtggcccga
      781 cctgaggaag ggagtcgatg tggaatccga ccccgtcagg atatgtggtt ctggtaggag
      841 acgagaacct aaaacagttc ccgcctccgt ctgaattttt gctttcggtt tggaaccgaa
      901 gccgcgcgtc ttgtctgctg cagcgctgca gcatcgttct gtgttgtctc tgtctgactg
      961 tgtttctgta tttgtctgaa aattagggcc agactgttac cactccctta agtttgacct
     1021 taggtcactg gaaagatgtc gagcggatcg ctcacaacca gtcggtagat gtcaagaaga
     1081 gacgttgggt taccttctgc tctgcagaat ggccaacctt taacgtcgga tggccgcgag
     1141 acggcacctt taaccgagac ctcatcaccc aggttaagat caaggtcttt tcacctggcc
     1201 cgcatggaca cccagaccag gtcccctaca tcgtgacctg ggaagccttg gcttttgacc
     1261 cccctccctg ggtcaagccc tttgtacacc ctaagcctcc gcctcctctt cctccatccg
     1321 ccccgtctct cccccttgaa cctcctcgtt cgaccccgcc tcgatcctcc ctttatccag
     1381 ccctcactcc ttctctaggc gccggaatta gatccnnnnn nccaccatgg tgagcaaggg
     1441 cgaggagctg ttcaccgggg tggtgcccat cctggtcgag ctggacggcg acgtaaacgg
     1501 ccacaagttc agcgtgtccg gcgagggcga gggcgatgcc acctacggca agctgaccct
     1561 gaagttcatc tgcaccaccg gcaagctgcc cgtgccctgg cccaccctcg tgaccaccct
     1621 gacctacggc gtgcagtgct tcagccgcta ccccgaccac atgaagcagc acgacttctt
     1681 caagtccgcc atgcccgaag gctacgtcca ggagcgcacc atcttcttca aggacgacgg
     1741 caactacaag acccgcgccg aggtgaagtt cgagggcgac accctggtga accgcatcga
     1801 gctgaagggc atcgacttca aggaggacgg caacatcctg gggcacaagc tggagtacaa
     1861 ctacaacagc cacaacgtct atatcatggc cgacaagcag aagaacggca tcaaggtgaa
     1921 cttcaagatc cgccacaaca tcgaggacgg cagcgtgcag ctcgccgacc actaccagca
     1981 gaacaccccc atcggcgacg gccccgtgct gctgcccgac aaccactacc tgagcaccca
     2041 gtccgccctg agcaaagacc ccaacgagaa gcgcgatcac atggtcctgc tggagttcgt
     2101 gaccgccgcc gggatcactc tcggcatgga cgagctgtac aagtagcgga gaattctacc
     2161 gggtagggga ggcgcttttc ccaaggcagt ctggagcatg cgctttagca gccccgctgg
     2221 gcacttggcg ctacacaagt ggcctctggc ctcgcacaca ttccacatcc accggtaggc
     2281 gccaaccggc tccgttcttt ggtggcccct tcgcgccacc ttctactcct cccctagtca
     2341 ggaagttccc ccccgccccg cagctcgcgt cgtgcaggac gtgacaaatg gaagtagcac
     2401 gtctcactag tctcgtgcag atggacagca ccgctgagca atggaagcgg gtaggccttt
     2461 ggggcagcgg ccaatagcag ctttgctcct tcgctttctg ggctcagagg ctgggaaggg
     2521 gtgggtccgg gggcgggctc aggggcgggc tcaggggcgg ggcgggcgcc cgaaggtcct
     2581 ccggaggccc ggcattctgc acgcttcaaa agcgcacgtc tgccgcgctg ttctcctctt
     2641 cctcatctcc gggcctttcg acctgcagcc caagcttacc atgaccgagt acaagcccac
     2701 ggtgcgcctc gccacccgcg acgacgtccc cagggccgta cgcaccctcg ccgccgcgtt
     2761 cgccgactac cccgccacgc gccacaccgt cgatccggac cgccacatcg agcgggtcac
     2821 cgagctgcaa gaactcttcc tcacgcgcgt cgggctcgac atcggcaagg tgtgggtcgc
     2881 ggacgacggc gccgcggtgg cggtctggac cacgccggag agcgtcgaag cgggggcggt
     2941 gttcgccgag atcggcccgc gcatggccga gttgagcggt tcccggctgg ccgcgcagca
     3001 acagatggaa ggcctcctgg cgccgcaccg gcccaaggag cccgcgtggt tcctggccac
     3061 cgtcggcgtc tcgcccgacc accagggcaa gggtctgggc agcgccgtcg tgctccccgg
     3121 agtggaggcg gccgagcgcg ccggggtgcc cgccttcctg gagacctccg cgccccgcaa
     3181 cctccccttc tacgagcggc tcggcttcac cgtcaccgcc gacgtcgagg tgcccgaagg
     3241 accgcgcacc tggtgcatga cccgcaagcc cggtgcctga cgcccgcccc acgacccgca
     3301 gcgcccgacc gaaaggagcg cacgacccca tgcatcgata aaataaaaga ttttatttag
     3361 tctccagaaa aaggggggaa tgaaagaccc cacctgtagg tttggcaagc tagcttaagt
     3421 aacgccattt tgcaaggcat ggaaaataca taactgagaa tagagaagtt cagatcaagg
     3481 ttaggaacag agagacagca gaatatgggc caaacaggat atctgtggta agcagttcct
     3541 gccccggctc agggccaaga acagatggtc cccagatgcg gtcccgccct cagcagtttc
     3601 tagagaacca tcagatgttt ccagggtgcc ccaaggacct gaaatgaccc tgtgccttat
     3661 ttgaactaac caatcagttc gcttctcgct tctgttcgcg cgcttctgct ccccgagctc
     3721 aataaaagag cccacaaccc ctcactcggc gcgccagtcc tccgatagac tgcgtcgccc
     3781 gggtacccgt gtatccaata aaccctcttg cagttgcatc cgacttgtgg tctcgctgtt
     3841 ccttgggagg gtctcctctg agtgattgac tacccgtcag cgggggtctt tcatgggtaa
     3901 cagtttcttg aagttggaga acaacattct gagggtagga gtcgaatatt aagtaatcct
     3961 gactcaatta gccactgttt tgaatccaca tactccaata ctcctgaaat agttcattat
     4021 ggacagcgca gaagagctgg ggagaattaa ttcgtaatca tggtcatagc tgtttcctgt
     4081 gtgaaattgt tatccgctca caattccaca caacatacga gccggaagca taaagtgtaa
     4141 agcctggggt gcctaatgag tgagctaact cacattaatt gcgttgcgct cactgcccgc
     4201 tttccagtcg ggaaacctgt cgtgccagct gcattaatga atcggccaac gcgcggggag
     4261 aggcggtttg cgtattgggc gctcttccgc ttcctcgctc actgactcgc tgcgctcggt
     4321 cgttcggctg cggcgagcgg tatcagctca ctcaaaggcg gtaatacggt tatccacaga
     4381 atcaggggat aacgcaggaa agaacatgtg agcaaaaggc cagcaaaagg ccaggaaccg
     4441 taaaaaggcc gcgttgctgg cgtttttcca taggctccgc ccccctgacg agcatcacaa
     4501 aaatcgacgc tcaagtcaga ggtggcgaaa cccgacagga ctataaagat accaggcgtt
     4561 tccccctgga agctccctcg tgcgctctcc tgttccgacc ctgccgctta ccggatacct
     4621 gtccgccttt ctcccttcgg gaagcgtggc gctttctcat agctcacgct gtaggtatct
     4681 cagttcggtg taggtcgttc gctccaagct gggctgtgtg cacgaacccc ccgttcagcc
     4741 cgaccgctgc gccttatccg gtaactatcg tcttgagtcc aacccggtaa gacacgactt
     4801 atcgccactg gcagcagcca ctggtaacag gattagcaga gcgaggtatg taggcggtgc
     4861 tacagagttc ttgaagtggt ggcctaacta cggctacact agaaggacag tatttggtat
     4921 ctgcgctctg ctgaagccag ttaccttcgg aaaaagagtt ggtagctctt gatccggcaa
     4981 acaaaccacc gctggtagcg gtggtttttt tgtttgcaag cagcagatta cgcgcagaaa
     5041 aaaaggatct caagaagatc ctttgatctt ttctacgggg tctgacgctc agtggaacga
     5101 aaactcacgt taagggattt tggtcatgag attatcaaaa aggatcttca cctagatcct
     5161 tttaaattaa aaatgaagtt ttaaatcaat ctaaagtata tatgagtaaa cttggtctga
     5221 cagttaccaa tgcttaatca gtgaggcacc tatctcagcg atctgtctat ttcgttcatc
     5281 catagttgcc tgactccccg tcgtgtagat aactacgata cgggagggct taccatctgg
     5341 ccccagtgct gcaatgatac cgcgagaccc acgctcaccg gctccagatt tatcagcaat
     5401 aaaccagcca gccggaaggg ccgagcgcag aagtggtcct gcaactttat ccgcctccat
     5461 ccagtctatt aattgttgcc gggaagctag agtaagtagt tcgccagtta atagtttgcg
     5521 caacgttgtt gccattgcta caggcatcgt ggtgtcacgc tcgtcgtttg gtatggcttc
     5581 attcagctcc ggttcccaac gatcaaggcg agttacatga tcccccatgt tgtgcaaaaa
     5641 agcggttagc tccttcggtc ctccgatcgt tgtcagaagt aagttggccg cagtgttatc
     5701 actcatggtt atggcagcac tgcataattc tcttactgtc atgccatccg taagatgctt
     5761 ttctgtgact ggtgagtact caaccaagtc attctgagaa tagtgtatgc ggcgaccgag
     5821 ttgctcttgc ccggcgtcaa tacgggataa taccgcgcca catagcagaa ctttaaaagt
     5881 gctcatcatt ggaaaacgtt cttcggggcg aaaactctca aggatcttac cgctgttgag
     5941 atccagttcg atgtaaccca ctcgtgcacc caactgatct tcagcatctt ttactttcac
     6001 cagcgtttct gggtgagcaa aaacaggaag gcaaaatgcc gcaaaaaagg gaataagggc
     6061 gacacggaaa tgttgaatac tcatactctt cctttttcaa tattattgaa gcatttatca
     6121 gggttattgt ctcatgagcg gatacatatt tgaatgtatt tagaaaaata aacaaatagg
     6181 ggttccgcgc acatttcccc gaaaagtgcc acctgacgtc taagaaacca ttattatcat
     6241 gacattaacc tataaaaata ggcgtatcac gaggcccttt cgtctcgcgc gtttcggtga
     6301 tgacggtgaa aacctctgac acatgcagct cccggagacg gtcacagctt gtctgtaagc
     6361 ggatgccggg agcagacaag cccgtcaggg cgcgtcagcg ggtgttggcg ggtgtcgggg
     6421 ctggcttaac tatgcggcat cagagcagat tgtactgaga gtgcaccata tgcggtgtga
     6481 aataccgcac agatgcgtaa ggagaaaata ccgcatcagg cgccattcgc cattcaggct
     6541 gcgcaactgt tgggaagggc gatcggtgcg ggcctcttcg ctattacgcc agctggcgaa
     6601 agggggatgt gctgcaaggc gattaagttg ggtaacgcca gggttttccc agtcacgacg
     6661 ttgtaaaacg acggcgcaag gaatggtgca tgcaaggaga tggcgcccaa cagtcccccg
     6721 gccacggggc ctgccaccat acccacgccg aaacaagcgc tcatgagccc gaagtggcga
     6781 gcccgatctt ccccatcggt gatgtcggcg atataggcgc cagcaaccgc acctgtggcg
     6841 ccggtgatgc cggccacgat gcgtccggcg tagaggcgat tagtccaatt tgttaaagac
     6901 aggatatcag tggtccaggc tctagttttg actcaacaat atcaccagct gaagcctata
     6961 gagtacgagc catagataaa ataaaagatt ttatttagtc tccagaaaaa ggggggaa
//
