>Addgene plasmid #83686 | MSCV-6NBC-GFP-PGK-Puro-Barcode9 | addgene partial sequence | sequence record 165141 | pLXSN5 5'-CCCTTGAACCTCCTCGTTCGACC-3'
CAGCCCTCACTCCTTCTCTAGGCGCCGGAATTAGATCCCTTAGGCCACCATGGTGAGCAAGGGCGAGGAG
CTGTTCACCGGGGTGGTGCCCATCCTGGTCGAGCTGGACGGCGACGTAAACGGCCACAAGTTCAGCGTGT
CCGGCGAGGGCGAGGGCGATGCCACCTACGGCAAGCTGACCCTGAAGTTCATCTGCACCACCGGCAAGCT
GCCCGTGCCCTGGCCCACCCTCGTGACCACCCTGACCTACGGCGTGCAGTGCTTCAGCCGCTACCCCGAC
CACATGAAGCAGCACGACTTCTTCAAGTCCGCCATGCCCGAAGGCTACGTCCAGGAGCGCACCATCTTCT
TCAAGGACGACGGCAACTACAAGACCCGCGCCGAGGTGAAGTTCGAGGGCGACACCCTGGTGAACCGCAT
CGAGCTGAAGGGCATCGACTTCAAGGAGGACGGCAACATCCTGGGGCACAAGCTGGAGTACAACTACAAC
AGCCACAACGTCTATATCATGGCCGACAAGCAGAAGAACGGCATCAAGGTGAACTTCAAGATCCGCCACA
ACATCGAGGACGGCAGCGTGCAGCTCGCCGACCACTACCAGCAGAACACCCCCATCGGCGACGGCCCCGT
GCTGCTGCCCGACAACCACTACCTGAGCACCCAGTCCGCCCTGAGCAAAGACCCCAACGAGAAGCGCGAT
CACATGGTCCTGCTGGAGTTCGTGACCGCCGCCGGGATCACTCTCGGCATGGACGAGCTGTACAAGTAGC
GGAGAATTCTACCGGGTAGGGGAGGCGCTTTTCCCAAGGCAGTCTGGAGC
